Addgene plasmid #217304: pHR Ef1a-dCas9-BFP-KRAB
Purpose: lentiviral vector for dCas9-BFP-KRAB on Ef1alpha promoter
Depositing lab: Luke Gilbert. Depositing organization: University of California, San Francisco (UCSF).
Backbone
  Vector backbone: pHR
  Total vector size (bp): 14820
  Vector type: Lentiviral, CRISPR, Synthetic Biology
Growth in bacteria
  Bacterial resistance: Ampicillin, 100 μg/mL
  Growth temperature: 37°C
  Growth strain: NEB Stable
  Copy number: Unknown
Gene/Insert
  Gene/Insert name: dCas9-tagBFP-KRAB
  Species: Synthetic
  Promoter: Ef1alpha
  Cloning method: Unknown
  Sequencing primers: 5′ GTGCCCGTCAGTGGGCAGAGC
Terms and licenses: Academic/Nonprofit Terms; Industry Terms: Not Available to Industry
How to cite: pHR Ef1a-dCas9-BFP-KRAB was a gift from Luke Gilbert (Addgene plasmid # 217304 ; http://n2t.net/addgene:217304 ; RRID:Addgene_217304)
