[The description below was written by a language model from this plasmid's Addgene catalogue record and pLannotate feature annotations shown in this document.]
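Description:
pHR Ef1a-dCas9-BFP-KRAB is a 14.8 kb HIV-1-derived lentiviral transfer plasmid built on the pHR backbone for delivering a CRISPR interference (CRISPRi) effector into mammalian cells. It is propagated in E. coli through a high-copy ColE1/pUC-type origin and selected with ampicillin via the β-lactamase gene; a recombination-tolerant strain is recorded as the growth host, as is common for LTR-containing plasmids. The viral portion carries a truncated 5' LTR, the Ψ packaging signal with an adjoining gag fragment, the Rev response element for Rev-dependent nuclear export of the genomic RNA, the cPPT/CTS element, and a ΔU3 self-inactivating 3' LTR, so the integrated provirus lacks LTR promoter activity and expression depends on the internal promoter. No mammalian drug-selection marker is annotated between the LTRs.

The payload is a single synthetic fusion protein driven by the human EF-1α core promoter together with its intron A. The reading frame consists of Streptococcus pyogenes Cas9, TagBFP and the KRAB repression domain of human ZNF10, followed by a WPRE to enhance transcript stability and expression. The annotation tool labels the first part simply as Cas9, but the catalogue entry identifies it as the nuclease-dead dCas9 form. When paired with a separately supplied guide RNA, dCas9 binds target DNA without cutting and KRAB silences transcription there, while TagBFP allows transduced cells to be identified or sorted by blue fluorescence. Outside the LTRs, the backbone retains legacy remnants, including an SV40 promoter with gpt fragments, SV40 small t intron and poly(A) sequences, and fragments of tetracycline resistance, rop and bom, which have no stated role in the construct's use.
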