Features (pLannotate 1.2.2; 36 found; start..end, strand, type, name):
    377..634     +  LTR            5' LTR (truncated): truncated 5' long terminal repeat (LTR) from HIV-1
    681..806     +  misc_feature   HIV-1 Ψ: packaging signal of human immunodeficiency virus type 1
    790..1128    +  CDS            HIV-1 gag (fragment): gag protein from human immunodeficiency virus 1; gag
   1303..1536    +  misc_feature   RRE: The Rev response element (RRE) of HIV-1 allows for Rev-dependent mRNA export from the nucleus to the cytoplasm.
   1913..2013    +  CDS            Rev (fragment): human immunodeficiency virus 1 (HIV-1) Rev protein; rev; enhances nuclear export of unspliced and incompletely spliced viral mRNAs
   2050..2167    +  misc_feature   cPPT/CTS: central polypurine tract and central termination sequence of HIV-1
   2204..2227    -  misc_feature   MCS (fragment): pBluescript multiple cloning site
   2241..2452    +  promoter       EF-1α core promoter: core promoter for human elongation factor EF-1α
   2453..3391    +  intron         EF-1α intron A: intron upstream of the start codon of human EF-1α
   3455..7558    +  CDS            Cas9: Cas9 (Csn1) endonuclease from the Streptococcus pyogenes Type II CRISPR/Cas system generates RNA-guided double strand breaks in DNA
   7694..8389    +  CDS            TagBFP: TagBFP is a basic (constitutively fluorescent) blue fluorescent protein published in 2008, derived from Entacmaea quadricolor. It is reported to be a very rapidly-maturing monomer with very low acid sensitivity.
   8435..8620    +  CDS            KRAB: Krüppel-associated box (KRAB) transcriptional repression domain from the human zinc finger protein ZNF10 (Margolin et al., 1994)
   8635..8665    +  misc_feature   MCS (fragment): pUC18/19 multiple cloning site
   8666..8684    +  misc_feature   MCS (fragment): pBluescript multiple cloning site
   8684..9272    +  misc_feature   WPRE: woodchuck hepatitis virus posttranscriptional regulatory element
   9273..9295    +  misc_feature   MCS (fragment): pBluescript multiple cloning site
   9312..9380    +  CDS            nef (fragment): NEF_HV1Z2 - Experimental evidence at protein level: Swiss-Prot protein existence level 1. Extracellular Nef protein targets CD4(+) T-lymphocytes for apoptosis by interacting with CXCR4 surface receptors. From Human immunodeficiency virus type 1 group M subtype D (isolate Z2/CDC-Z34) (HIV-1).
   9382..9615    +  LTR            3' LTR (ΔU3): self-inactivating 3' long terminal repeat (LTR) from HIV-1
   9640..9658    -  promoter       SP6 promoter: promoter for bacteriophage SP6 RNA polymerase
   9886..10165   +  CDS            TcR (fragment): tetracycline efflux protein; tet; confers resistance to tetracycline
  10166..10214   -  misc_feature   bom (fragment): basis of mobility region from pBR322
  10316..10351   -  CDS            rop (fragment): Rop protein, which maintains plasmids at low copy number; rop
  10446..10550   +  promoter       AmpR promoter: bla
  10551..11411   +  CDS            AmpR: β-lactamase; bla; confers resistance to ampicillin, carbenicillin, and related antibiotics
  11582..12170   +  rep_origin     ori: high-copy-number ColE1/pMB1/pBR322/pUC origin of replication
  12353..12409   +  CDS            lacI (fragment): lac repressor; lacI; The lac repressor binds to the lac operator to inhibit transcription in E. coli. This inhibition can be relieved by adding lactose or isopropyl-β-D-thiogalactopyranoside (IPTG).
  12416..12745   +  promoter       SV40 promoter: SV40 enhancer and early promoter
  12945..13064   +  CDS            gpt (fragment): XGPT_ECOLI - Also known as gpp, gxu. Experimental evidence at protein level: Swiss-Prot protein existence level 1. Purine salvage pathway enzyme that catalyzes the transfer of the ribosyl-5-phosphate group from 5-phospho-alpha-D-ribose 1- diphosphate (PRPP) to the N9 position of the 6-oxopurines guanine and xanthine to form the corresponding ribonucleotides GMP (guanosine 5'- monophosphate) and XMP (xanthosine 5'-monophosphate), with the release of PPi. To a lesser extent, also acts on hypoxanthine (PubMed:9100006, PubMed:3886014). Does not ribophosphorylate adenine (PubMed:3886014). From Esch
  13064..13399   +  CDS            gpt (fragment): XGPT_ECOLI - Also known as gpp, gxu. Experimental evidence at protein level: Swiss-Prot protein existence level 1. Purine salvage pathway enzyme that catalyzes the transfer of the ribosyl-5-phosphate group from 5-phospho-alpha-D-ribose 1- diphosphate (PRPP) to the N9 position of the 6-oxopurines guanine and xanthine to form the corresponding ribonucleotides GMP (guanosine 5'- monophosphate) and XMP (xanthosine 5'-monophosphate), with the release of PPi. To a lesser extent, also acts on hypoxanthine (PubMed:9100006, PubMed:3886014). Does not ribophosphorylate adenine (PubMed:3886014). From Esch
  13494..13799   +  CDS            frsA (fragment): FRSA_ECOLI - Also known as yafA. Experimental evidence at protein level: Swiss-Prot protein existence level 1. Catalyzes the hydrolysis of esters (PubMed:15808744). Displays esterase activity toward pNP-butyrate (PubMed:15808744). May stimulate mixed-acid fermentation by acting as a fermentation/respiration switch that down-regulates respiration and up- regulates fermentation rates (PubMed:15169777). From Escherichia coli (strain K12).
  13803..13877   +  CDS            small t antigen (fragment): SV40 (simian virus 40) small t antigen
  13879..13944   +  intron         small t intron: SV40 (simian virus 40) small t antigen intron
  14074..14094   +  CDS            SV40 NLS: nuclear localization signal of SV40 (simian virus 40) large T antigen
  14413..14496   +  CDS            large T antigen (fragment): large T antigen from SV40 (simian virus 40)
  14519..14653   +  polyA_signal   SV40 poly(A) signal: SV40 polyadenylation signal
  14820..329     +  CDS            nef (fragment) (across the origin): NEF_HV1BR - Experimental evidence at protein level: Swiss-Prot protein existence level 1. Extracellular Nef protein targets CD4(+) T-lymphocytes for apoptosis by interacting with CXCR4 surface receptors (PubMed:14990729). From Human immunodeficiency virus type 1 group M subtype B (isolate BRU/LAI) (HIV-1).
>Addgene plasmid #217304 | pHR Ef1a-dCas9-BFP-KRAB | addgene full sequence | sequence record 429717 | Addgene NGS Result
TGGAAGGGCTAATTCACTCCCAAAGAAGACAAGATATCCTTGATCTGTGGATCTACCACACACAAGGCTA
CTTCCCTGATTAGCAGAACTACACACCAGGGCCAGGGGTCAGATATCCACTGACCTTTGGATGGTGCTAC
AAGCTAGTACCAGTTGAGCCAGATAAGGTAGAAGAGGCCAATAAAGGAGAGAACACCAGCTTGTTACACC
CTGTGAGCCTGCATGGGATGGATGACCCGGAGAGAGAAGTGTTAGAGTGGAGGTTTGACAGCCGCCTAGC
ATTTCATCACGTGGCCCGAGAGCTGCATCCGGAGTACTTCAAGAACTGCTGATATCGAGCTTGCTACAAG
GGACTTTCCGCTGGGGACTTTCCAGGGAGGCGTGGCCTGGGCGGGACTGGGGAGTGGCGAGCCCTCAGAT
CCTGCATATAAGCAGCTGCTTTTTGCCTGTACTGGGTCTCTCTGGTTAGACCAGATCTGAGCCTGGGAGC
TCTCTGGCTAACTAGGGAACCCACTGCTTAAGCCTCAATAAAGCTTGCCTTGAGTGCTTCAAGTAGTGTG
TGCCCGTCTGTTGTGTGACTCTGGTAACTAGAGATCCCTCAGACCCTTTTAGTCAGTGTGGAAAATCTCT
AGCAGTGGCGCCCGAACAGGGACTTGAAAGCGAAAGGGAAACCAGAGGAGCTCTCTCGACGCAGGACTCG
GCTTGCTGAAGCGCGCACGGCAAGAGGCGAGGGGCGGCGACTGGTGAGTACGCCAAAAATTTTGACTAGC
GGAGGCTAGAAGGAGAGAGATGGGTGCGAGAGCGTCAGTATTAAGCGGGGGAGAATTAGATCGCGATGGG
AAAAAATTCGGTTAAGGCCAGGGGGAAAGAAAAAATATAAATTAAAACATATAGTATGGGCAAGCAGGGA
GCTAGAACGATTCGCAGTTAATCCTGGCCTGTTAGAAACATCAGAAGGCTGTAGACAAATACTGGGACAG
CTACAACCATCCCTTCAGACAGGATCAGAAGAACTTAGATCATTATATAATACAGTAGCAACCCTCTATT
GTGTGCATCAAAGGATAGAGATAAAAGACACCAAGGAAGCTTTAGACAAGATAGAGGAAGAGCAAAACAA
AAGTAAGACCACCGCACAGCAAGCGGCCGGCCGCTGATCTTCAGACCTGGAGGAGGAGATATGAGGGACA
ATTGGAGAAGTGAATTATATAAATATAAAGTAGTAAAAATTGAACCATTAGGAGTAGCACCCACCAAGGC
AAAGAGAAGAGTGGTGCAGAGAGAAAAAAGAGCAGTGGGAATAGGAGCTTTGTTCCTTGGGTTCTTGGGA
GCAGCAGGAAGCACTATGGGCGCAGCGTCAATGACGCTGACGGTACAGGCCAGACAATTATTGTCTGGTA
TAGTGCAGCAGCAGAACAATTTGCTGAGGGCTATTGAGGCGCAACAGCATCTGTTGCAACTCACAGTCTG
GGGCATCAAGCAGCTCCAGGCAAGAATCCTGGCTGTGGAAAGATACCTAAAGGATCAACAGCTCCTGGGG
ATTTGGGGTTGCTCTGGAAAACTCATTTGCACCACTGCTGTGCCTTGGAATGCTAGTTGGAGTAATAAAT
CTCTGGAACAGATTTGGAATCACACGACCTGGATGGAGTGGGACAGAGAAATTAACAATTACACAAGCTT
AATACACTCCTTAATTGAAGAATCGCAAAACCAGCAAGAAAAGAATGAACAAGAATTATTGGAATTAGAT
AAATGGGCAAGTTTGTGGAATTGGTTTAACATAACAAATTGGCTGTGGTATATAAAATTATTCATAATGA
TAGTAGGAGGCTTGGTAGGTTTAAGAATAGTTTTTGCTGTACTTTCTATAGTGAATAGAGTTAGGCAGGG
ATATTCACCATTATCGTTTCAGACCCACCTCCCAACCCCGAGGGGACCCGACAGGCCCGAAGGAATAGAA
GAAGAAGGTGGAGAGAGAGACAGAGACAGATCCATTCGATTAGTGAACGGATCTCGACGGTATCGCCAAA
TGGCAGTATTCATCCACAATTTTAAAAGAAAAGGGGGGATTGGGGGGTACAGTGCAGGGGAAAGAATAGT
AGACATAATAGCAACAGACATACAAACTAAAGAATTACAAAAACAAATTACAAAAATTCAAAATTTTCGG
GTTTATTACAGGGACAGCAGAGATCCAGTTTGGATCGATAAGCTTGATATCGAATTCTGTGCCCGTCAGT
GGGCAGAGCGCACATCGCCCACAGTCCCCGAGAAGTTGGGGGGAGGGGTCGGCAATTGAACCGGTGCCTA
GAGAAGGTGGCGCGGGGTAAACTGGGAAAGTGATGTCGTGTACTGGCTCCGCCTTTTTCCCGAGGGTGGG
GGAGAACCGTATATAAGTGCAGTAGTCGCCGTGAACGTTCTTTTTCGCAACGGGTTTGCCGCCAGAACAC
AGGTAAGTGCCGTGTGTGGTTCCCGCGGGCCTGGCCTCTTTACGGGTTATGGCCCTTGCGTGCCTTGAAT
TACTTCCACCTGGCTGCAGTACGTGATTCTTGATCCCGAGCTTCGGGTTGGAAGTGGGTGGGAGAGTTCG
AGGCCTTGCGCTTAAGGAGCCCCTTCGCCTCGTGCTTGAGTTGAGGCCTGGCCTGGGCGCTGGGGCCGCC
GCGTGCGAATCTGGTGGCACCTTCGCGCCTGTCTCGCTGCTTTCGATAAGTCTCTAGCCATTTAAAATTT
TTGATGACCTGCTGCGACGCTTTTTTTCTGGCAAGATAGTCTTGTAAATGCGGGCCAAGATCTGCACACT
GGTATTTCGGTTTTTGGGGCCGCGGGCGGCGACGGGGCCCGTGCGTCCCAGCGCACATGTTCGGCGAGGC
GGGGCCTGCGAGCGCGGCCACCGAGAATCGGACGGGGGTAGTCTCAAGCTGGCCGGCCTGCTCTGGTGCC
TGGCCTCGCGCCGCCGTGTATCGCCCCGCCCTGGGCGGCAAGGCTGGCCCGGTCGGCACCAGTTGCGTGA
GCGGAAAGATGGCCGCTTCCCGGCCCTGCTGCAGGGAGCTCAAAATGGAGGACGCGGCGCTCGGGAGAGC
GGGCGGGTGAGTCACCCACACAAAGGAAAAGGGCCTTTCCGTCCTCAGCCGTCGCTTCATGTGACTCCAC
GGAGTACCGGGCGCCGTCCAGGCACCTCGATTAGTTCTCGAGCTTTTGGAGTACGTCGTCTTTAGGTTGG
GGGGAGGGGTTTTATGCGATGGAGTTTCCCCACACTGAGTGGGTGGAGACTGAAGTTAGGCCAGCTTGGC
ACTTGATGTAATTCTCCTTGGAATTTGCCCTTTTTGAGTTTGGATCTTGGTTCATTCTCAAGCCTCAGAC
AGTGGTTCAAAGTTTTTTTCTTCCATTTCAGGTGTCGTGGAATTCTCACGCGTCTGCAGGATATCAAGCT
TGCGGTACCGCGGGCCCGGCCACCATGGACAAGAAGTACAGCATCGGCCTGGCCATCGGCACCAACTCTG
TGGGCTGGGCCGTGATCACCGACGAGTACAAGGTGCCCAGCAAGAAATTCAAGGTGCTGGGCAACACCGA
CCGGCACAGCATCAAGAAGAACCTGATCGGCGCCCTGCTGTTCGACAGCGGAGAAACAGCCGAGGCCACC
CGGCTGAAGAGAACCGCCAGAAGAAGATACACCAGACGGAAGAACCGGATCTGCTATCTGCAAGAGATCT
TCAGCAACGAGATGGCCAAGGTGGACGACAGCTTCTTCCACAGACTGGAAGAGTCCTTCCTGGTGGAAGA
GGATAAGAAGCACGAGCGGCACCCCATCTTCGGCAACATCGTGGACGAGGTGGCCTACCACGAGAAGTAC
CCCACCATCTACCACCTGAGAAAGAAACTGGTGGACAGCACCGACAAGGCCGACCTGCGGCTGATCTATC
TGGCCCTGGCCCACATGATCAAGTTCCGGGGCCACTTCCTGATCGAGGGCGACCTGAACCCCGACAACAG
CGACGTGGACAAGCTGTTCATCCAGCTGGTGCAGACCTACAACCAGCTGTTCGAGGAAAACCCCATCAAC
GCCAGCGGCGTGGACGCCAAGGCCATCCTGTCTGCCAGACTGAGCAAGAGCAGACGGCTGGAAAATCTGA
TCGCCCAGCTGCCCGGCGAGAAGAAGAATGGCCTGTTCGGCAACCTGATTGCCCTGAGCCTGGGCCTGAC
CCCCAACTTCAAGAGCAACTTCGACCTGGCCGAGGATGCCAAACTGCAGCTGAGCAAGGACACCTACGAC
GACGACCTGGACAACCTGCTGGCCCAGATCGGCGACCAGTACGCCGACCTGTTTCTGGCCGCCAAGAACC
TGTCCGACGCCATCCTGCTGAGCGACATCCTGAGAGTGAACACCGAGATCACCAAGGCCCCCCTGAGCGC
CTCTATGATCAAGAGATACGACGAGCACCACCAGGACCTGACCCTGCTGAAAGCTCTCGTGCGGCAGCAG
CTGCCTGAGAAGTACAAAGAGATTTTCTTCGACCAGAGCAAGAACGGCTACGCCGGCTACATCGATGGCG
GAGCCAGCCAGGAAGAGTTCTACAAGTTCATCAAGCCCATCCTGGAAAAGATGGACGGCACCGAGGAACT
GCTCGTGAAGCTGAACAGAGAGGACCTGCTGCGGAAGCAGCGGACCTTCGACAACGGCAGCATCCCCCAC
CAGATCCACCTGGGAGAGCTGCACGCCATTCTGCGGCGGCAGGAAGATTTTTACCCATTCCTGAAGGACA
ACCGGGAAAAGATCGAGAAGATCCTGACCTTCCGCATCCCCTACTACGTGGGCCCTCTGGCCAGGGGAAA
CAGCAGATTCGCCTGGATGACCAGAAAGAGCGAGGAAACCATCACCCCCTGGAACTTCGAGGAAGTGGTG
GACAAGGGCGCCAGCGCCCAGAGCTTCATCGAGCGGATGACCAACTTCGATAAGAACCTGCCCAACGAGA
AGGTGCTGCCCAAGCACAGCCTGCTGTACGAGTACTTCACCGTGTACAACGAGCTGACCAAAGTGAAATA
CGTGACCGAGGGAATGAGAAAGCCCGCCTTCCTGAGCGGCGAGCAGAAAAAAGCCATCGTGGACCTGCTG
TTCAAGACCAACCGGAAAGTGACCGTGAAGCAGCTGAAAGAGGACTACTTCAAGAAAATCGAGTGCTTCG
ACTCCGTGGAAATCTCCGGCGTGGAAGATCGGTTCAACGCCTCCCTGGGCACATACCACGATCTGCTGAA
AATTATCAAGGACAAGGACTTCCTGGACAATGAGGAAAACGAGGACATTCTGGAAGATATCGTGCTGACC
CTGACACTGTTTGAGGACAGAGAGATGATCGAGGAACGGCTGAAAACCTATGCCCACCTGTTCGACGACA
AAGTGATGAAGCAGCTGAAGCGGCGGAGATACACCGGCTGGGGCAGGCTGAGCCGGAAGCTGATCAACGG
CATCCGGGACAAGCAGTCCGGCAAGACAATCCTGGATTTCCTGAAGTCCGACGGCTTCGCCAACAGAAAC
TTCATGCAGCTGATCCACGACGACAGCCTGACCTTTAAAGAGGACATCCAGAAAGCCCAGGTGTCCGGCC
AGGGCGATAGCCTGCACGAGCACATTGCCAATCTGGCCGGCAGCCCCGCCATTAAGAAGGGCATCCTGCA
GACAGTGAAGGTGGTGGACGAGCTCGTGAAAGTGATGGGCCGGCACAAGCCCGAGAACATCGTGATCGAA
ATGGCCAGAGAGAACCAGACCACCCAGAAGGGACAGAAGAACAGCCGCGAGAGAATGAAGCGGATCGAAG
AGGGCATCAAAGAGCTGGGCAGCCAGATCCTGAAAGAACACCCCGTGGAAAACACCCAGCTGCAGAACGA
GAAGCTGTACCTGTACTACCTGCAGAATGGGCGGGATATGTACGTGGACCAGGAACTGGACATCAACCGG
CTGTCCGACTACGATGTGGACGCTATCGTGCCTCAGAGCTTTCTGAAGGACGACTCCATCGATAACAAAG
TGCTGACTCGGAGCGACAAGAACCGGGGCAAGAGCGACAACGTGCCCTCCGAAGAGGTCGTGAAGAAGAT
GAAGAACTACTGGCGCCAGCTGCTGAATGCCAAGCTGATTACCCAGAGGAAGTTCGACAATCTGACCAAG
GCCGAGAGAGGCGGCCTGAGCGAACTGGATAAGGCCGGCTTCATCAAGAGACAGCTGGTGGAAACCCGGC
AGATCACAAAGCACGTGGCACAGATCCTGGACTCCCGGATGAACACTAAGTACGACGAGAACGACAAACT
GATCCGGGAAGTGAAAGTGATCACCCTGAAGTCCAAGCTGGTGTCCGATTTCCGGAAGGATTTCCAGTTT
TACAAAGTGCGCGAGATCAACAACTACCACCACGCCCACGACGCCTACCTGAACGCCGTCGTGGGAACCG
CCCTGATCAAAAAGTACCCTAAGCTGGAAAGCGAGTTCGTGTACGGCGACTACAAGGTGTACGACGTGCG
GAAGATGATCGCCAAGAGCGAGCAGGAAATCGGCAAGGCTACCGCCAAGTACTTCTTCTACAGCAACATC
ATGAACTTTTTCAAGACCGAGATTACCCTGGCCAACGGCGAGATCCGGAAGCGGCCTCTGATCGAGACAA
ACGGCGAAACAGGCGAGATCGTGTGGGATAAGGGCCGGGACTTTGCCACCGTGCGGAAAGTGCTGTCTAT
GCCCCAAGTGAATATCGTGAAAAAGACCGAGGTGCAGACAGGCGGCTTCAGCAAAGAGTCTATCCTGCCC
AAGAGGAACAGCGACAAGCTGATCGCCAGAAAGAAGGACTGGGACCCTAAGAAGTACGGCGGCTTCGACA
GCCCCACCGTGGCCTATTCTGTGCTGGTGGTGGCCAAAGTGGAAAAGGGCAAGTCCAAGAAACTGAAGAG
TGTGAAAGAGCTGCTGGGGATCACCATCATGGAAAGAAGCAGCTTCGAGAAGAATCCCATCGACTTTCTG
GAAGCCAAGGGCTACAAAGAAGTGAAAAAGGACCTGATCATCAAGCTGCCTAAGTACTCCCTGTTCGAGC
TGGAAAACGGCCGGAAGAGAATGCTGGCCTCTGCCGGCGAACTGCAGAAGGGAAACGAACTGGCCCTGCC
CTCCAAATATGTGAACTTCCTGTACCTGGCCAGCCACTATGAGAAGCTGAAGGGCTCCCCCGAGGATAAT
GAGCAGAAACAGCTGTTTGTGGAACAGCACAAACACTACCTGGACGAGATCATCGAGCAGATCAGCGAGT
TCTCCAAGAGAGTGATCCTGGCCGACGCTAATCTGGACAAGGTGCTGAGCGCCTACAACAAGCACAGAGA
CAAGCCTATCAGAGAGCAGGCCGAGAATATCATCCACCTGTTTACCCTGACCAATCTGGGAGCCCCTGCC
GCCTTCAAGTACTTTGACACCACCATCGACCGGAAGAGGTACACCAGCACCAAAGAGGTGCTGGACGCCA
CCCTGATCCACCAGAGCATCACCGGCCTGTACGAGACACGGATCGACCTGTCTCAGCTGGGAGGCGACGC
CTATCCCTATGACGTGCCCGATTATGCCAGCCTGGGCAGCGGCTCCCCCAAGAAAAAACGCAAGGTGGAA
GATCCTAAGAAAAAGCGGAAAGTGGACGGCATTGGTAGTGGGAGCAACGGCAGCAGCGGATCCAGCGAGC
TGATTAAGGAGAACATGCACATGAAGCTGTACATGGAGGGCACCGTGGACAACCATCACTTCAAGTGCAC
ATCCGAGGGCGAAGGCAAGCCCTACGAGGGCACCCAGACCATGAGAATCAAGGTGGTCGAGGGCGGCCCT
CTCCCCTTCGCCTTCGACATCCTGGCTACTAGCTTCCTCTACGGCAGCAAGACCTTCATCAACCACACCC
AGGGCATCCCCGACTTCTTCAAGCAGTCCTTCCCTGAGGGCTTCACATGGGAGAGAGTCACCACATACGA
AGACGGGGGCGTGCTGACCGCTACCCAGGACACCAGCCTCCAGGACGGCTGCCTCATCTACAACGTCAAG
ATCAGAGGGGTGAACTTCACATCCAACGGCCCTGTGATGCAGAAGAAAACACTCGGCTGGGAGGCCTTCA
CCGAGACGCTGTACCCCGCTGACGGCGGCCTGGAAGGCAGAAACGACATGGCCCTGAAGCTCGTGGGCGG
GAGCCATCTGATCGCAAACATCAAGACCACATATAGATCCAAGAAACCCGCTAAGAACCTCAAGATGCCT
GGCGTCTACTATGTGGACTACAGACTGGAAAGAATCAAGGAGGCCAACAACGAGACCTACGTCGAGCAGC
ACGAGGTGGCAGTGGCCAGATACTGCGACCTCCCTAGCAAACTGGGGCACAAGCTTAATGGCGGTGGCGG
AGGGATGGATGCTAAGTCACTAACTGCCTGGTCCCGGACACTGGTGACCTTCAAGGATGTATTTGTGGAC
TTCACCAGGGAGGAGTGGAAGCTGCTGGACACTGCTCAGCAGATCGTGTACAGAAATGTGATGCTGGAGA
ACTATAAGAACCTGGTTTCCTTGGGTTATCAGCTTACTAAGCCAGATGTGATCCTCCGGTTGGAGAAGGG
AGAAGAGCCCTAGTAAGGCCGCGACTCTAGAGTCGACCTGCAGGCATGCAAGCTTGATATCAAGCTTATC
GATAATCAACCTCTGGATTACAAAATTTGTGAAAGATTGACTGGTATTCTTAACTATGTTGCTCCTTTTA
CGCTATGTGGATACGCTGCTTTAATGCCTTTGTATCATGCTATTGCTTCCCGTATGGCTTTCATTTTCTC
CTCCTTGTATAAATCCTGGTTGCTGTCTCTTTATGAGGAGTTGTGGCCCGTTGTCAGGCAACGTGGCGTG
GTGTGCACTGTGTTTGCTGACGCAACCCCCACTGGTTGGGGCATTGCCACCACCTGTCAGCTCCTTTCCG
GGACTTTCGCTTTCCCCCTCCCTATTGCCACGGCGGAACTCATCGCCGCCTGCCTTGCCCGCTGCTGGAC
AGGGGCTCGGCTGTTGGGCACTGACAATTCCGTGGTGTTGTCGGGGAAATCATCGTCCTTTCCTTGGCTG
CTCGCCTGTGTTGCCACCTGGATTCTGCGCGGGACGTCCTTCTGCTACGTCCCTTCGGCCCTCAATCCAG
CGGACCTTCCTTCCCGCGGCCTGCTGCCGGCTCTGCGGCCTCTTCCGCGTCTTCGCCTTCGCCCTCAGAC
GAGTCGGATCTCCCTTTGGGCCGCCTCCCCGCATCGATACCGTCGACCTCGAGGGAATTAATTCGAGCTC
GGTACCTTTAAGACCAATGACTTACAAGGCAGCTGTAGATCTTAGCCACTTTTTAAAAGAAAAGGGGGGA
CTGGAAGGGCTAATTCACTCCCAACGAAGACAAGATCTGCTTTTTGCTTGTACTGGGTCTCTCTGGTTAG
ACCAGATCTGAGCCTGGGAGCTCTCTGGCTAACTAGGGAACCCACTGCTTAAGCCTCAATAAAGCTTGCC
TTGAGTGCTTCAAGTAGTGTGTGCCCGTCTGTTGTGTGACTCTGGTAACTAGAGATCCCTCAGACCCTTT
TAGTCAGTGTGGAAAATCTCTAGCAGCATCTAGAATTAATTCCGTGTATTCTATAGTGTCACCTAAATCG
TATGTGTATGATACATAAGGTTATGTATTAATTGTAGCCGCGTTCTAACGACAATATGTACAAGCCTAAT
TGTGTAGCATCTGGCTTACTGAAGCAGACCCTATCATCTCTCTCGTAAACTGCCGTCAGAGTCGGTTTGG
TTGGACGAACCTTCTGAGTTTCTGGTAACGCCGTCCCGCACCCGGAAATGGTCAGCGAACCAATCAGCAG
GGTCATCGCTAGCCAGATCCTCTACGCCGGACGCATCGTGGCCGGCATCACCGGCGCCACAGGTGCGGTT
GCTGGCGCCTATATCGCCGACATCACCGATGGGGAAGATCGGGCTCGCCACTTCGGGCTCATGAGCGCTT
GTTTCGGCGTGGGTATGGTGGCAGGCCCCGTGGCCGGGGGACTGTTGGGCGCCATCTCCTTGCATGCACC
ATTCCTTGCGGCGGCGGTGCTCAACGGCCTCAACCTACTACTGGGCTGCTTCCTAATGCAGGAGTCGCAT
AAGGGAGAGCGTCGAATGGTGCACTCTCAGTACAATCTGCTCTGATGCCGCATAGTTAAGCCAGCCCCGA
CACCCGCCAACACCCGCTGACGCGCCCTGACGGGCTTGTCTGCTCCCGGCATCCGCTTACAGACAAGCTG
TGACCGTCTCCGGGAGCTGCATGTGTCAGAGGTTTTCACCGTCATCACCGAAACGCGCGAGACGAAAGGG
CCTCGTGATACGCCTATTTTTATAGGTTAATGTCATGATAATAATGGTTTCTTAGACGTCAGGTGGCACT
TTTCGGGGAAATGTGCGCGGAACCCCTATTTGTTTATTTTTCTAAATACATTCAAATATGTATCCGCTCA
TGAGACAATAACCCTGATAAATGCTTCAATAATATTGAAAAAGGAAGAGTATGAGTATTCAACATTTCCG
TGTCGCCCTTATTCCCTTTTTTGCGGCATTTTGCCTTCCTGTTTTTGCTCACCCAGAAACGCTGGTGAAA
GTAAAAGATGCTGAAGATCAGTTGGGTGCACGAGTGGGTTACATCGAACTGGATCTCAACAGCGGTAAGA
TCCTTGAGAGTTTTCGCCCCGAAGAACGTTTTCCAATGATGAGCACTTTTAAAGTTCTGCTATGTGGCGC
GGTATTATCCCGTATTGACGCCGGGCAAGAGCAACTCGGTCGCCGCATACACTATTCTCAGAATGACTTG
GTTGAGTACTCACCAGTCACAGAAAAGCATCTTACGGATGGCATGACAGTAAGAGAATTATGCAGTGCTG
CCATAACCATGAGTGATAACACTGCGGCCAACTTACTTCTGACAACGATCGGAGGACCGAAGGAGCTAAC
CGCTTTTTTGCACAACATGGGGGATCATGTAACTCGCCTTGATCGTTGGGAACCGGAGCTGAATGAAGCC
ATACCAAACGACGAGCGTGACACCACGATGCCTGTAGCAATGGCAACAACGTTGCGCAAACTATTAACTG
GCGAACTACTTACTCTAGCTTCCCGGCAACAATTAATAGACTGGATGGAGGCGGATAAAGTTGCAGGACC
ACTTCTGCGCTCGGCCCTTCCGGCTGGCTGGTTTATTGCTGATAAATCTGGAGCCGGTGAGCGTGGGTCT
CGCGGTATCATTGCAGCACTGGGGCCAGATGGTAAGCCCTCCCGTATCGTAGTTATCTACACGACGGGGA
GTCAGGCAACTATGGATGAACGAAATAGACAGATCGCTGAGATAGGTGCCTCACTGATTAAGCATTGGTA
ACTGTCAGACCAAGTTTACTCATATATACTTTAGATTGATTTAAAACTTCATTTTTAATTTAAAAGGATC
TAGGTGAAGATCCTTTTTGATAATCTCATGACCAAAATCCCTTAACGTGAGTTTTCGTTCCACTGAGCGT
CAGACCCCGTAGAAAAGATCAAAGGATCTTCTTGAGATCCTTTTTTTCTGCGCGTAATCTGCTGCTTGCA
AACAAAAAAACCACCGCTACCAGCGGTGGTTTGTTTGCCGGATCAAGAGCTACCAACTCTTTTTCCGAAG
GTAACTGGCTTCAGCAGAGCGCAGATACCAAATACTGTTCTTCTAGTGTAGCCGTAGTTAGGCCACCACT
TCAAGAACTCTGTAGCACCGCCTACATACCTCGCTCTGCTAATCCTGTTACCAGTGGCTGCTGCCAGTGG
CGATAAGTCGTGTCTTACCGGGTTGGACTCAAGACGATAGTTACCGGATAAGGCGCAGCGGTCGGGCTGA
ACGGGGGGTTCGTGCACACAGCCCAGCTTGGAGCGAACGACCTACACCGAACTGAGATACCTACAGCGTG
AGCTATGAGAAAGCGCCACGCTTCCCGAAGGGAGAAAGGCGGACAGGTATCCGGTAAGCGGCAGGGTCGG
AACAGGAGAGCGCACGAGGGAGCTTCCAGGGGGAAACGCCTGGTATCTTTATAGTCCTGTCGGGTTTCGC
CACCTCTGACTTGAGCGTCGATTTTTGTGATGCTCGTCAGGGGGGCGGAGCCTATGGAAAAACGCCAGCA
ACGCGGCCTTTTTACGGTTCCTGGCCTTTTGCTGGCCTTTTGCTCACATGTTCTTTCCTGCGTTATCCCC
TGATTCTGTGGATAACCGTATTACCGCCTTTGAGTGAGCTGATACCGCTCGCCGCAGCCGAACGACCGAG
CGCAGCGAGTCAGTGAGCGAGGAAGCGGAAGAGCGCCCAATACGCAAACCGCCTCTCCCCGCGCGTTGGC
CGATTCATTAATGCAGCTGTGGAATGTGTGTCAGTTAGGGTGTGGAAAGTCCCCAGGCTCCCCAGCAGGC
AGAAGTATGCAAAGCATGCATCTCAATTAGTCAGCAACCAGGTGTGGAAAGTCCCCAGGCTCCCCAGCAG
GCAGAAGTATGCAAAGCATGCATCTCAATTAGTCAGCAACCATAGTCCCGCCCCTAACTCCGCCCATCCC
GCCCCTAACTCCGCCCAGTTCCGCCCATTCTCCGCCCCATGGCTGACTAATTTTTTTTATTTATGCAGAG
GCCGAGGCCGCCTCGGCCTCTGAGCTATTCCAGAAGTAGTGAGGAGGCTTTTTTGGAGGCCTAGGCTTTT
GCAAAAAGCTTGGACACAAGACAGGCTTGCGAGATATGTTTGAGAATACCACTTTATCCCGCGTCAGGGA
GAGGCAGTGCGTAAAAAGACGCGGACTCATGTGAAATACTGGTTTTTAGTGCGCCAGATCTCTATAATCT
CGCGCAACCTATTTTCCCCTCGAACACTTTTTAAGCCGTAGATAAACAGGCTGGGACACTTCACATGAGC
GAAAAATACATCGTCACCTGGGACATGTTGCAGATCCATGCACGTAAACTCGCAAGCCGACTGATGCCTT
CTGAACAATGGAAAGGCATTATTGCCGTAAGCCGTGGCGGTCTGTACCGGGTGCGTTACTGGCGCGTGAA
CTGGGTATTCGTCATGTCGATACCGTTTGTATTTCCAGCTACGATCACGACAACCAGCGCGAGCTTAAAG
TGCTGAAACGCGCAGAAGGCGATGGCGAAGGCTTCATCGTTATTGATGACCTGGTGGATACCGGTGGTAC
TGCGGTTGCGATTCGTGAAATGTATCCAAAAGCGCACTTTGTCACCATCTTCGCAAAACCGGCTGGTCGT
CCGCTGGTTGATGACTATGTTGTTGATATCCCGCAAGATACCTGGATTGAACAGCCGTGGGATATGGGCG
TCGTATTCGTCCCGCCAATCTCCGGTCGCTAATCTTTTCAACGCCTGGCACTGCCGGGCGTTGTTCTTTT
TAACTTCAGGCGGGTTACAATAGTTTCCAGTAAGTATTCTGGAGGCTGCATCCATGACACAGGCAAACCT
GAGCGAAACCCTGTTCAAACCCCGCTTTAAACATCCTGAAACCTCGACGCTAGTCCGCCGCTTTAATCAC
GGCGCACAACCGCCTGTGCAGTCGGCCCTTGATGGTAAAACCATCCCTCACTGGTATCGCATGATTAACC
GTCTGATGTGGATCTGGCGCGGCATTGACCCACGCGAAATCCTCGACGTCCAGGCACGTATTGTGATGAG
CGATGCCGAACGTACCGACGATGATTTATACGATACGGTGATTGGCTACCGTGGCGGCAACTGGATTTAT
GAGTGGGCCCCGGATCTTTGTGAAGGAACCTTACTTCTGTGGTGTGACATAATTGGACAAACTACCTACA
GAGATTTAAAGCTCTAAGGTAAATATAAAATTTTTAAGTGTATAATGTGTTAAACTACTGATTCTAATTG
TTTGTGTATTTTAGATTCCAACCTATGGAACTGATGAATGGGAGCAGTGGTGGAATGCCTTTAATGAGGA
AAACCTGTTTTGCTCAGAAGAAATGCCATCTAGTGATGATGAGGCTACTGCTGACTCTCAACATTCTACT
CCTCCAAAAAAGAAGAGAAAGGTAGAAGACCCCAAGGACTTTCCTTCAGAATTGCTAAGTTTTTTGAGTC
ATGCTGTGTTTAGTAATAGAACTCTTGCTTGCTTTGCTATTTACACCACAAAGGAAAAAGCTGCACTGCT
ATACAAGAAAATTATGGAAAAATATTCTGTAACCTTTATAAGTAGGCATAACAGTTATAATCATAACATA
CTGTTTTTTCTTACTCCACACAGGCATAGAGTGTCTGCTATTAATAACTATGCTCAAAAATTGTGTACCT
TTAGCTTTTTAATTTGTAAAGGGGTTAATAAGGAATATTTGATGTATAGTGCCTTGACTAGAGATCATAA
TCAGCCATACCACATTTGTAGAGGTTTTACTTGCTTTAAAAAACCTCCCACACCTCCCCCTGAACCTGAA
ACATAAAATGAATGCAATTGTTGTTGTTAACTTGTTTATTGCAGCTTATAATGGTTACAAATAAAGCAAT
AGCATCACAAATTTCACAAATAAAGCATTTTTTTCACTGCATTCTAGTTGTGGTTTGTCCAAACTCATCA
ATGTATCTTATCATGTCTGGATCAACTGGATAACTCAAGCTAACCAAAATCATCCCAAACTTCCCACCCC
ATACCCTATTACCACTGCCAATTACCTGTGGTTTCATTTACTCTAAACCTGTGATTCCTCTGAATTATTT
TCATTTTAAAGAAATTGTATTTGTTAAATATGTACTACAAACTTAGTAGT
